Addgene plasmid #17456: pE2n
Purpose: (Empty Backbone) modified pENTR vector for N-terminal 3x HA tag fusion with your gene of interest
Depositing lab: Giovanna Benvenuto. Depositing organization: Stazione Zoologica Anton Dohrn. Publication: A modified Gateway cloning strategy for overexpressing tagged proteins in plants. Dubin MJ, Bowler C, Benvenuto G. Plant Methods. 2008 Jan 22. 4(1):3. 10.1186/1746-4811-4-3 PubMed 18211686.
Backbone
  Vector backbone: pENTR1A
  Backbone manufacturer: Invitrogen
  Backbone size (bp): 2427
  Modifications to backbone: A short cloning site region and stop codon replaced ccdB gene in pENTR1A. Inserted 3x HA tag
  Vector type: Mammalian Expression, Bacterial Expression, Yeast Expression, Insect Expression, Plant Expression ; modified Gateway Entry vector
Growth in bacteria
  Bacterial resistance: Kanamycin, 50 μg/mL
  Growth temperature: 37°C
  Growth strain: DH5alpha
  Copy number: High Copy
Gene/Insert
  Gene/Insert name: None
  Tag / fusion protein: 3xHA (N terminal on backbone)
  Cloning method: Gateway Cloning
  Sequencing primers: 5′ pENTR-F (5'-CTACAAACTCTTCCTGTTAGTTAG-3'); 3′ pENTR-R (5'-ATGGCTCATAACACCCCTTG-3')
Terms and licenses: Academic/Nonprofit Terms; Industry Terms: Not Available to Industry
Depositor comments: Part of a modified Gateway Entry vector system for generating epitope tagged constructs. Clone your gene of interest into this vector using the BamHI and NotI cloning sites to obtain a N-terminal 3x HA tagged Entry vector. The resulting Entry vector can be recombined into Gateway Destination vectors for bacteria, insect mammalian, plant or yeast expression via the Gateway LR reaction. The tag is present in the Entry cassette to avoid the presence of att-derived protein linker sequences between the tag and gene or interest corresponding to the attB recombination site. A stop codon is already present within the vector (see plasmid map). GenBank accession number: EU334817
How to cite: pE2n was a gift from Giovanna Benvenuto (Addgene plasmid # 17456 ; http://n2t.net/addgene:17456 ; RRID:Addgene_17456)
