[The description below was written by a language model from this plasmid's Addgene catalogue record and pLannotate feature annotations shown in this document.]
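Description:
pE2n is an empty Gateway Entry vector derived from Invitrogen's pENTR1A, designed so that a gene of interest can be fused to an N-terminal 3xHA epitope tag before being transferred into an expression vector. It is a small plasmid of 2,427 bp that is propagated in E. coli at high copy from a ColE1/pUC-type origin and selected with kanamycin through the aph(3')-Ia KanR gene. The annotation also picks up a 46 nt fragment resembling the RSF origin, which is too short to be a functional replicon. The rrnB T1 and T2 transcription terminators lie upstream of the entry cassette, where they insulate it from read-through transcription originating in the backbone.

The entry cassette is bounded by attL1 and attL2, the sites used by LR Clonase. In pENTR1A this interval carries the ccdB counter-selection gene. In pE2n it has been replaced by the 3xHA tag, a short cloning region and a stop codon already built into the vector. The feature table does not annotate the tag or cloning sites, but they fall within the roughly 200 bp between the two att sites. A coding sequence is inserted using the BamHI and NotI sites to give an HA-tagged Entry clone, which can then be recombined by the LR reaction into Destination vectors for bacterial, yeast, insect, mammalian or plant expression. pE2n carries no annotated promoter for the insert, so expression depends on the Destination vector. Placing the tag inside the att-flanked cassette avoids having a linker encoded by the attB site between the tag and the protein. The vector belongs to a modified Gateway series developed for overexpressing tagged proteins in plants.
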