Features (pLannotate 1.2.2; 7 found; start..end, strand, type, name):
      1..46      +  rep_origin     RSF ori (fragment): Plasmids containing the RSF 1030 origin of replication can be propagated in E. coli cells that contain additional plasmids with compatible origins.
    106..149     -  terminator     rrnB T1 terminator: Escherichia coli rrnB; transcription terminator T1 from the E. coli rrnB gene
    281..308     +  terminator     rrnB T2 terminator: transcription terminator T2 from the E. coli rrnB gene
    358..457     +  protein_bind   attL1: mutant version of attL; recombination site for the Gateway® LR reaction LR Clonase™
    656..755     -  protein_bind   attL2: mutant version of attL; recombination site for the Gateway® LR reaction LR Clonase™
    878..1687    +  CDS            KanR: aminoglycoside phosphotransferase; aph(3')-Ia; confers resistance to kanamycin in bacteria or G418 (Geneticin®) in eukaryotes
   1777..2365    +  rep_origin     ori: high-copy-number ColE1/pMB1/pBR322/pUC origin of replication
>Addgene plasmid #17456 | pE2n | depositor full sequence | sequence record 8624 | Author sequence
CTTTCCTGCGTTATCCCCTGATTCTGTGGATAACCGTATTACCGCTAGCATGGATCTCGGGGACGTCTAA
CTACTAAGCGAGAGTAGGGAACTGCCAGGCATCAAATAAAACGAAAGGCTCAGTCGGAAGACTGGGCCTT
TCGTTTTATCTGTTGTTTGTCGGTGAACGCTCTCCTGAGTAGGACAAATCCGCCGGGAGCGGATTTGAAC
GTTGTGAAGCAACGGCCCGGAGGGTGGCGGGCAGGACGCCCGCCATAAACTGCCAGGCATCAAACTAAGC
AGAAGGCCATCCTGACGGATGGCCTTTTTGCGTTTCTACAAACTCTTCCTGTTAGTTAGTTACTTAAGCT
CGGGCCCCAAATAATGATTTTATTTTGACTGATAGTGACCTGTTCGTTGCAACAAATTGATAAGCAATGC
TTTTTTATAATGCCAACTTTGTACAAAAAAGCAGGCTTTAAAGGAACCAATTCAGTCGACATGTCGCGAT
ACCCCTACGACGTGCCCGACTACGCCTACCCCTACGACGTGCCCGACTACGCCGATCGATCCGGACCGTA
CCCCTACGACGTGCCCGACTACGCCGCTAGCAGTGGAGGATCCGGTACAGATTTCGGACATGCGGCCGCA
TAAGTAGCTGACTCGAGATATCTAGACCCAGCTTTCTTGTACAAAGTTGGCATTATAAGAAAGCATTGCT
TATCAATTTGTTGCAACGAACAGGTCACTATCAGTCAAAATAAAATCATTATTTGCCATCCAGCTGCAGC
TCTGGCCCGTGTCTCAAAATCTCTGATGTTACATTGCACAAGATAAAAATATATCATCATGAACAATAAA
ACTGTCTGCTTACATAAACAGTAATACAAGGGGTGTTATGAGCCATATTCAACGGGAAACGTCGAGGCCG
CGATTAAATTCCAACATGGATGCTGATTTATATGGGTATAAATGGGCTCGCGATAATGTCGGGCAATCAG
GTGCGACAATCTATCGCTTGTATGGGAAGCCCGATGCGCCAGAGTTGTTTCTGAAACATGGCAAAGGTAG
CGTTGCCAATGATGTTACAGATGAGATGGTCAGACTAAACTGGCTGACGGAATTTATGCCTCTTCCGACC
ATCAAGCATTTTATCCGTACTCCTGATGATGCATGGTTACTCACCACTGCGATCCCCGGAAAAACAGCAT
TCCAGGTATTAGAAGAATATCCTGATTCAGGTGAAAATATTGTTGATGCGCTGGCAGTGTCCCTGCGCCG
GTTGCATTCGATTCCTGTTTGTAATTGTCCTTTTAACAGCGATCGCGTATTTCGTCTCGCTCAGGCGCAA
TCACGAATGAATAACGGTTTGGTTGATGCGAGTGATTTTGATGACGAGCGTAATGGCTGGCCTGTTGAAC
AAGTCTGGAAAGAAATGCATAAACTTTTGCCATTCTCACCGGATTCAGTCGTCACTCATGGTGATTTCTC
ACTTGATAACCTTATTTTTGACGAGGGGAAATTAATAGGTTGTATTGATGTTGGACGAGTCGGAATCGCA
GACCGATACCAGGATCTTGCCATCCTATGGAACTGCCTCGGTGAGTTTTCTCCTTCATTACAGAAACGGC
TTTTTCAAAAATATGGTATTGATAATCCTGATATGAATAAATTGCAGTTTCATTTGATGCTCGATGAGTT
TTTCTAATCAGAATTGGTTAATTGGTTGTAACATTATTCAGATTGGGCCCCGTTCCACTGAGCGTCAGAC
CCGGTAGAAAAGATCAAAGGATCTTCTTGAGATCCTTTTTTTCTGCGCGTAATCTGCTGCTTGCAAACAA
AAAAACCACCGCTACCAGCGGTGGTTTGTTTGCCGGATCAAGAGCTACCAACTCTTTTTCCGAAGGTAAC
TGGCTTCAGCAGAGCGCAGATACCAAATACTGTTCTTCTAGTGTAGCCGTAGTTAGGCCACCACTTCAAG
AACTCTGTAGCACCGCCTACATACCTCGCTCTGCTAATCCTGTTACCAGTGGCTGCTGCCAGTGGCGATA
AGTCGTGTCTTACCGGGTTGGACTCAAGACGATAGTTACCGGATAAGGCGCAGCGGTCGGGCTGAACGGG
GGGTTCGTGCACACAGCCCAGCTTGGAGCGAACGACCTACACCGAACTGAGATACCTACAGCGTGAGCTA
TGAGAAAGCGCCACGCTTCCCGAAGGGAGAAAGGCGGACAGGTATCCGGTAAGCGGCAGGGTCGGAACAG
GAGAGCGCACGAGGGAGCTTCCAGGGGGAAACGCCTGGTATCTTTATAGTCCTGTCGGGTTTCGCCACCT
CTGACTTGAGCGTCGATTTTTGTGATGCTCGTCAGGGGGGCGGAGCCTATGGAAAAACGCCAGCAACGCG
GCCTTTTTACGGTTCCTGGCCTTTTGCTGGCCTTTTGCTCACATGTT
