>Addgene plasmid #17456 | pE2n | addgene partial sequence | sequence record 22897 | 17456 with pENTR-R
GGGCCCAAANATGATTTTATTTTGACTGAATAGTGACCTGCTTCGTTGCAACAAATTGATAAGCAANGNT
TTTNNTATAATGCCAACNTTTGTACAAAAAAGCAGGCATTTAAAGGAACCAATTCAGTCGACATGTCGCG
ATACCCCTACGACGTGCCCGACTACGCCTACCCCTACGACGTGCCCGACTACGCCGATCGATCCGGACCG
TNCCCCTACGACGNGCCCGACTACGCCGCTAGCAGTGGAGGATCNGGTACAGANTTCGGACATGCGGCCG
CATAAGTAGCTGACTCGAGATATCTAGAC
