>Addgene plasmid #17456 | pE2n | addgene partial sequence | sequence record 22898 | 17456 with pENTR-F
CTACTGGGCCAATATGATTTTATTTTGACTGATAGTGACCTGTTCGTTGCAACAAATTGATAAGCAATGC
TTTTTTATAATGCCAACTTTGTACAAAAAAGCAGGCTTTAAAGGAACCAATTCAGTCGACATGTCGCGAT
ACCCCTACGACGTGCCCGACTACGCCTACCCCTACGACGTGCCCGACTACGCCGATCGATCCGGACCGTA
CCCCTACGACGTGCCCGACTACGCCGCTAGCAGTGGAGGATCCGGTACAGATTTCGGACATGCGGCCGCA
TAAGTAGCTGACTCGAGATATCTAGACCCAGCTTTCTTGTACAAAGTTGGCATTATAAGAAAGCATTGCT
TATCAATTTGTTGCAACGAACAGGTCACTATCNGTCAAAATAAAATCATTATTTGNCNTCCNGNTGCAGN
TCTGGCCCGTGTCTCAAAATCTCTGATGTTACATTGCACAAGATAAAAATATATCATCATGAACAATAAA
ACTGTCTGCTTACATAAACAGTAATACAAGGGGTGTTATGAGCCATATTCAACGGGAAACGTCGAGGCCG
CGATTAAATTCCAACATGGATGCTGATTTATATGGGTATAAATGGGCTCGCGATAATGTCGGGCTNTCAG
GTGCGACAATCTATCNCTTTGATGGGAAGCCCGATGCCCCANAGTTGTTTNGGAAACATTTA
